>Addgene plasmid #14958 | pCMV5 Flag-Smad2 (1-456) | addgene full sequence | sequence record 177474 | Addgene NGS Result
TAGCCATATTAGTCATTGGTTATATAGCATAAATCAATATTGGCTATTGGCCATTGCATACGTTGTATCT
ATATCATAATATGTACATTTATATTGGCTCATGTCCAATATGACCGCCATGTTGACATTGATTATTGACT
AGTTATTAATAGTAATCAATTACGGGGTCATTAGTTCATAGCCCATATATGGAGTTCCGCGTTACATAAC
TTACGGTAAATGGCCCGCCTGGCTGACCGCCCAACGACCCCCGCCCATTGACGTCAATAATGACGTATGT
TCCCATAGTAACGCCAATAGGGACTTTCCATTGACGTCAATGGGTGGAGTATTTACGGTAAACTGCCCAC
TTGGCAGTACATCAAGTGTATCATATGCCAAGTCCGCCCCCTATTGACGTCAATGACGGTAAATGGCCCG
CCTGGCATTATGCCCAGTACATGACCTTACGGGACTTTCCTACTTGGCAGTACATCTACGTATTAGTCAT
CGCTATTACCATGGTGATGCGGTTTTGGCAGTACACCAATGGGCGTGGATAGCGGTTTGACTCACGGGGA
TTTCCAAGTCTCCACCCCATTGACGTCAATGGGAGTTTGTTTTGGCACCAAAATCAACGGGACTTTCCAA
AATGTCGTAATAACCCCGCCCCGTTGACGCAAATGGGCGGTAGGCGTGTACGGTGGGAGGTCTATATAAG
CAGAGCTCGTTTAGTGAACCGTCAGAATTCACCATGGACTACAAGGACGACGATGACAAGTCGTCCATCT
TGCCATTCACGCCGCCAGTTGTGAAGAGACTGCTGGGATGGAAGAAGTCAGCTGGTGGGTCTGGAGGAGC
AGGCGGAGGAGAGCAGAATGGGCAGGAAGAAAAGTGGTGTGAGAAAGCAGTGAAAAGTCTGGTGAAGAAG
CTAAAGAAAACAGGACGATTAGATGAGCTTGAGAAAGCCATCACCACTCAAAACTGTAATACTAAATGTG
TTACCATACCAAGCACTTGCTCTGAAATTTGGGGACTGAGTACACCAAATACGATAGATCAGTGGGATAC
AACAGGCCTTTACAGCTTCTCTGAACAAACCAGGTCTCTTGATGGTCGTCTCCAGGTATCCCATCGAAAA
GGATTGCCACATGTTATATATTGCCGATTATGGCGCTGGCCTGATCTTCACAGTCATCATGAACTCAAGG
CAATTGAAAACTGCGAATATGCTTTTAATCTTAAAAAGGATGAAGTATGTGTAAACCCTTACCACTATCA
GAGAGTTGAGACACCAGTTTTGCCTCCAGTATTAGTGCCCCGACACACCGAGATCCTAACAGAACTTCCG
CCTCTGGATGACTATACTCACTCCATTCCAGAAAACACTAACTTCCCAGCAGGAATTGAGCCACAGAGTA
ATTATATTCCAGAAACGCCACCTCCTGGATATATCAGTGAAGATGGAGAAACAAGTGACCAACAGTTGAA
TCAAAGTATGGACACAGGCTCTCCAGCAGAACTATCTCCTACTACTCTTTCCCCTGTTAATCATAGCTTG
GATTTACAGCCAGTTACTTACTCAGAACCTGCATTTTGGTGTTCAATAGCATATTATGAATTAAATCAGA
GGGTTGGAGAAACCTTCCATGCATCACAGCCCTCACTCACTGTAGATGGCTTTACAGACCCATCAAATTC
AGAGAGGTTCTGCTTAGGTTTACTCTCCAATGTTAACCGAAATGCCACGGTAGAAATGACAAGAAGGCAT
ATAGGAAGAGGAGTGCGCTTATACTACATAGGTGGGGAAGTTTTTGCTGAGTGCCTAAGTGATAGTGCAA
TCTTTGTGCAGAGCCCCAATTGTAATCAGAGATATGGCTGGCACCCTGCAACAGTGTGTAAAATTCCACC
AGGCTGTAATCTGAAGATCTTCAACAACCAGGAATTTGCTGCTCTTCTGGCTCAGTCTGTTAATCAGGGT
TTTGAAGCCGTCTATCAGCTAACTAGAATGTGCACCATAAGAATGAGTTTTGTGAAAGGGTGGGGAGCAG
AATACCGAAGGCAGACGGTAACAAGTACTCCTTGCTGGATTGAACTTCATCTGAATGGACCTCTACAGTG
GTTGGACAAAGTATTAACTCAGATGTAAGGATCCCGGGTGGCATCCCTGTGACCCCTCCCCAGTGCCTCT
CCTGGCCCTGGAAGTTGCCACTCCAGTGCCCACCAGCCTTGTCCTAATAAAATTAAGTTGCATCATTTTG
TCTGACTAGGTGTCCTTCTATAATATTATGGGGTGGAGGGGGGTGGTATGGAGCAAGGGGCAAGTTGGGA
AGACAACCTGTAGGGCCTGCGGGGTCTATTGGGAACCAAGCTGGAGTGCAGTGGCACAATCTTGGCTCAC
TGCAATCTCCGCCTCCTGGGTTCAAGCGATTCTCCTGCCTCAGCCTCCCGAGTTGTTGGGATTCCAGGCA
TGCATGACCAGGCTCAGCTAATTTTTGTTTTTTTGGTAGAGACGGGGTTTCACCATATTGGCCAGGCTGG
TCTCCAACTCCTAATCTCAGGTGATCTACCCACCTTGGCCTCCCAAATTGCTGGGATTACAGGCGTGAAC
CACTGCTCCCTTCCCTGTCCTTCTGATTTTAAAATAACTATACCAGCAGGAGGACGTCCAGACACAGCAT
AGGCTACCTGGCCATGCCCAACCGGTGGGACATTTGAGTTGCTTGCTTGGCACTGTCCTCTCATGCGTTG
GGTCCACTCAGTAGATGCCTGTTGAATTGGGTACGCGGCCAGCTTGGCTGTGGAATGTGTGTCAGTTAGG
GTGTGGAAAGTCCCCAGGCTCCCCAGCAGGCAGAAGTATGCAAAGCATGCATCTCAATTAGTCAGCAACC
AGGTGTGGAAAGTCCCCAGGCTCCCCAGCAGGCAGAAGTATGCAAAGCATGCATCTCAATTAGTCAGCAA
CCATAGTCCCGCCCCTAACTCCGCCCATCCCGCCCCTAACTCCGCCCAGTTCCGCCCATTCTCCGCCCCA
TGGCTGACTAATTTTTTTTATTTATGCAGAGGCCGAGGCCGCCTCGGCCTCTGAGCTATTCCAGAAGTAG
TGAGGAGGCTTTTTTGGAGGCCTAGGCTTTTGCAAAAAGCTCCTCGAGGAACTGAAAAACCAGAAAGTTA
ATTCCCTATAGTGAGTCGTATTAAATTCGTAATCATGTCATAGCTGTTTCCTGTGTGAAATTGTTATCCG
CTCACAATTCCACACAACATACGAGCCGGAAGCATAAAGTGTAAAGCCTGGGGTGCCTAATGAGTGAGCT
AACTCACATTAATTGCGTTGCGCTCACTGCCCGCTTTCCAGTCGGGAAACCTGTCGTGCCAGCTGCATTA
ATGAATCGGCCAACGCGCGGGGAGAGGCGGTTTGCGTATTGGGCGCTCTTCCGCTTCCTCGCTCACTGAC
TCGCTGCGCTCGGTCGTTCGGCTGCGGCGAGCGGTATCAGCTCACTCAAAGGCGGTAATACGGTTATCCA
CAGAATCAGGGGATAACGCAGGAAAGAACATGTGAGCAAAAGGCCAGCAAAAGGCCAGGAACCGTAAAAA
GGCCGCGTTGCTGGCGTTTTTCCATAGGCTCCGCCCCCCTGACGAGCATCACAAAAATCGACGCTCAAGT
CAGAGGTGGCGAAACCCGACAGGACTATAAAGATACCAGGCGTTTCCCCCTGGAAGCTCCCTCGTGCGCT
CTCCTGTTCCGACCCTGCCGCTTACCGGATACCTGTCCGCCTTTCTCCCTTCGGGAAGCGTGGCGCTTTC
TCATAGCTCACGCTGTAGGTATCTCAGTTCGGTGTAGGTCGTTCGCTCCAAGCTGGGCTGTGTGCACGAA
CCCCCCGTTCAGCCCGACCGCTGCGCCTTATCCGGTAACTATCGTCTTGAGTCCAACCCGGTAAGACACG
ACTTATCGCCACTGGCAGCAGCCACTGGTAACAGGATTAGCAGAGCGAGGTATGTAGGCGGTGCTACAGA
GTTCTTGAAGTGGTGGCCTAACTACGGCTACACTAGAAGAACAGTATTTGGTATCTGCGCTCTGCTGAAG
CCAGTTACCTTCGGAAAAAGAGTTGGTAGCTCTTGATCCGGCAAACAAACCACCGCTGGTAGCGGTGGTT
TTTTTGTTTGCAAGCAGCAGATTACGCGCAGAAAAAAAGGATCTCAAGAAGATCCTTTGATCTTTTCTAC
GGGGTCTGACGCTCAGTGGAACGAAAACTCACGTTAAGGGATTTTGGTCATGAGATTATCAAAAAGGATC
TTCACCTAGATCCTTTTAAATTAAAAATGAAGTTTTAAATCAATCTAAAGTATATATGAGTAAACTTGGT
CTGACAGTTACCAATGCTTAATCAGTGAGGCACCTATCTCAGCGATCTGTCTATTTCGTTCATCCATAGT
TGCCTGACTCCCCGTCGTGTAGATAACTACGATACGGGAGGGCTTACCATCTGGCCCCAGTGCTGCAATG
ATACCGCGAGACCCACGCTCACCGGCTCCAGATTTATCAGCAATAAACCAGCCAGCCGGAAGGGCCGAGC
GCAGAAGTGGTCCTGCAACTTTATCCGCCTCCATCCAGTCTATTAATTGTTGCCGGGAAGCTAGAGTAAG
TAGTTCGCCAGTTAATAGTTTGCGCAACGTTGTTGCCATTGCTACAGGCATCGTGGTGTCACGCTCGTCG
TTTGGTATGGCTTCATTCAGCTCCGGTTCCCAACGATCAAGGCGAGTTACATGATCCCCCATGTTGTGCA
AAAAAGCGGTTAGCTCCTTCGGTCCTCCGATCGTTGTCAGAAGTAAGTTGGCCGCAGTGTTATCACTCAT
GGTTATGGCAGCACTGCATAATTCTCTTACTGTCATGCCATCCGTAAGATGCTTTTCTGTGACTGGTGAG
TACTCAACCAAGTCATTCTGAGAATAGTGTATGCGGCGACCGAGTTGCTCTTGCCCGGCGTCAATACGGG
ATAATACCGCGCCACATAGCAGAACTTTAAAAGTGCTCATCATTGGAAAACGTTCTTCGGGGCGAAAACT
CTCAAGGATCTTACCGCTGTTGAGATCCAGTTCGATGTAACCCACTCGTGCACCCAACTGATCTTCAGCA
TCTTTTACTTTCACCAGCGTTTCTGGGTGAGCAAAAACAGGAAGGCAAAATGCCGCAAAAAAGGGAATAA
GGGCGACACGGAAATGTTGAATACTCATACTCTTCCTTTTTCAATATTATTGAAGCATTTATCAGGGTTA
TTGTCTCATGAGCGGATACATATTTGAATGTATTTAGAAAAATAAACAAATAGGGGTTCCGCGCACATTT
CCCCGAAAAGTGCCACCTG
[124 nt withheld, positions 5340-5463]
C
[91 nt withheld, positions 5465-5555]
A
[49 nt withheld, positions 5557-5605]
CCTTTGACGTTGGAGTCCACGTTCTTT
[37 nt withheld, positions 5633-5669]
ACCCTATCTCGGTCTATTCTTTTGATTTATAAGGGATTTTGCCGATTTCGGCCTATTGGTTAAAAAATGA
GCTGATTTAACAAAAATTTAACGCGAATTTTAACAAAATATTAACGCTTACAATTTCCATTCGCCATTCA
GGCTGCGCAACTGTTGGGAAGGGCGATCGGTGCGGGCCTCTTCGCTATTACGCCAGCTGGCGAAAGGGGG
ATGTGCTGCAAGGCGATTAAGTTGGGTAACGCCAGGGTTTTCCCAGTCACGACGTTGTAAAACGACGGCC
AGTGCCAAGCTGATCTATACATTGAATCAATATTGGCAAT
Features (pLannotate 1.2.2; 16 found; start..end, strand, type, name):
    124..503     +  enhancer       CMV enhancer: human cytomegalovirus immediate early enhancer
    505..704     +  promoter       CMV promoter: human cytomegalovirus (CMV) immediate early promoter
    740..760     +  CDS            FLAG (fragment): FLAG® epitope tag, followed by an enterokinase cleavage site
    761..2125    +  CDS            SMAD2: SMAD2_HUMAN - Also known as MADH2, MADR2. Experimental evidence at protein level: Swiss-Prot protein existence level 1. Receptor-regulated SMAD (R-SMAD) that is an intracellular signal transducer and transcriptional modulator activated by TGF-beta (transforming growth factor) and activin type 1 receptor kinases. Binds the TRE element in the promoter region of many genes that are regulated by TGF-beta and, on formation of the SMAD2/SMAD4 complex, activates transcription. May act as a tumor suppressor in colorectal carcinoma. Positively regulates PDPK1 kinase activity by stimulating its dissocia
   2136..2758    +  polyA_signal   hGH poly(A) signal: human growth hormone polyadenylation signal
   2787..3116    +  promoter       SV40 promoter: SV40 enhancer and early promoter
   3155..3173    -  promoter       T7 promoter: promoter for bacteriophage T7 RNA polymerase
   3211..3227    -  protein_bind   lac operator: The lac repressor binds to the lac operator to inhibit transcription in E. coli. This inhibition can be relieved by adding lactose or isopropyl-β-D-thiogalactopyranoside (IPTG). lac repressor encoded by lacI
   3235..3265    -  promoter       lac promoter: promoter for the E. coli lac operon
   3280..3301    -  protein_bind   CAP binding site: CAP binding activates transcription in the presence of cAMP. E. coli catabolite activator protein
   3314..3406    -  CDS            lacI (fragment): lac repressor; lacI; The lac repressor binds to the lac operator to inhibit transcription in E. coli. This inhibition can be relieved by adding lactose or isopropyl-β-D-thiogalactopyranoside (IPTG).
   3589..4177    -  rep_origin     ori: high-copy-number ColE1/pMB1/pBR322/pUC origin of replication
   4348..5208    -  CDS            AmpR: β-lactamase; bla; confers resistance to ampicillin, carbenicillin, and related antibiotics
   5209..5313    -  promoter       AmpR promoter: bla
   5340..5768    +  rep_origin     f1 ori (sequence partly withheld): f1 bacteriophage origin of replication; arrow indicates direction of (+) strand synthesis
   5799..5953    -  CDS            lacZα (fragment): LacZα fragment of β-galactosidase; lacZ fragment
