[The description below was written by a language model from this plasmid's Addgene catalogue record and pLannotate feature annotations shown in this document.]
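Description:
pCMV5 Flag-Smad2 (1-456) is a mammalian expression plasmid built on the pCMV5 backbone for transient production of a C-terminally truncated human SMAD2 protein. It is propagated in E. coli as a high-copy plasmid through a ColE1/pUC-type origin and selected with ampicillin via the β-lactamase gene. An f1 origin is also present, which permits single-stranded DNA production. The sequenced record (about 6 kb) shows no mammalian selection marker. The annotated SV40 enhancer/early promoter region lies downstream of the expression cassette and is not followed by any annotated gene. In such backbones this SV40 region also typically contains the SV40 origin, which allows episomal amplification in T-antigen-expressing cells. Remnants of lac regulatory elements, lacI and lacZα fragments, and a T7 promoter are backbone carry-over with no stated function here.

The expression cassette consists of the human cytomegalovirus immediate early enhancer and promoter, an N-terminal FLAG epitope tag fused directly to the SMAD2 coding sequence, and the human growth hormone polyadenylation signal. The insert encodes amino acids 1-456, described in the record as a tail deletion. It therefore lacks the extreme C-terminus of this receptor-regulated SMAD, which transduces TGF-β and activin signals and forms transcriptional complexes with SMAD4. That tail is generally known to hold the serine residues phosphorylated by the type I receptor kinase, so the truncated protein is expected to be defective in receptor-driven activation. The FLAG tag allows detection and immunoprecipitation of the expressed protein. The associated publication concerns tumour-derived mutations that increase autoinhibition of Smad2 and Smad4, so the construct fits structure-function studies of SMAD2 regulation in transfected mammalian cells.
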