Addgene plasmid #14958: pCMV5 Flag-Smad2 (1-456)
Depositing lab: Joan Massague. Publication: Mutations increasing autoinhibition inactivate tumour suppressors Smad2 and Smad4. Hata A, Lo RS, Wotton D, Lagna G, Massague J. Nature. 1997 Jul 3. 388(6637):82-7. 10.1038/40424 PubMed 9214507.
Backbone
  Vector backbone: pCMV5
  Vector type: Mammalian Expression
Growth in bacteria
  Bacterial resistance: Ampicillin, 100 μg/mL
  Growth temperature: 37°C
  Growth strain: DH5alpha
  Copy number: High Copy
Gene/Insert
  Gene/Insert name: Smad2
  Species: H. sapiens (human)
  Insert size (bp): 1600
  Mutation: Amino acids 1-456 (tail deletion)
  Entrez Gene: SMAD2 (a.k.a. CHTD8, JV18, JV18-1, LDS6, MADH2, MADR2, hMAD-2, hSMAD2)
  Promoter: CMV
  Tag / fusion protein: Flag (N terminal on insert)
  Cloning method: Restriction Enzyme; 5′ cloning site EcoRI (not destroyed); 3′ cloning site XbaI (destroyed during cloning)
  Sequencing primers: 5′ CMV-F; 3′ HGHpA-R
Terms and licenses: Academic/Nonprofit Terms; Industry Terms: Not Available to Industry
How to cite: pCMV5 Flag-Smad2 (1-456) was a gift from Joan Massague (Addgene plasmid # 14958 ; http://n2t.net/addgene:14958 ; RRID:Addgene_14958)
